>Addgene plasmid #144475 | TFORF2999 | addgene full sequence | sequence record 407351 | Addgene NGS Result
TTAATGTAGTCTTATGCAATACTCTTGTAGTCTTGCAACATGGTAACGATGAGTTAGCAACATGCCTTAC
AAGGAGAGAAAAAGCACCGTGCATGCCGATTGGTGGAAGTAAGGTGGTACGATCGTGCCTTATTAGGAAG
GCAACAGACGGGTCTGACATGGATTGGACGAACCACTGAATTGCCGCATTGCAGAGATATTGTATTTAAG
TGCCTAGCTCGATACATAAACGGGTCTCTCTGGTTAGACCAGATCTGAGCCTGGGAGCTCTCTGGCTAAC
TAGGGAACCCACTGCTTAAGCCTCAATAAAGCTTGCCTTGAGTGCTTCAAGTAGTGTGTGCCCGTCTGTT
GTGTGACTCTGGTAACTAGAGATCCCTCAGACCCTTTTAGTCAGTGTGGAAAATCTCTAGCAGTGGCGCC
CGAACAGGGACTTGAAAGCGAAAGGGAAACCAGAGGAGCTCTCTCGACGCAGGACTCGGCTTGCTGAAGC
GCGCACGGCAAGAGGCGAGGGGCGGCGACTGGTGAGTACGCCAAAAATTTTGACTAGCGGAGGCTAGAAG
GAGAGAGATGGGTGCGAGAGCGTCAGTATTAAGCGGGGGAGAATTAGATCGCGATGGGAAAAAATTCGGT
TAAGGCCAGGGGGAAAGAAAAAATATAAATTAAAACATATAGTATGGGCAAGCAGGGAGCTAGAACGATT
CGCAGTTAATCCTGGCCTGTTAGAAACATCAGAAGGCTGTAGACAAATACTGGGACAGCTACAACCATCC
CTTCAGACAGGATCAGAAGAACTTAGATCATTATATAATACAGTAGCAACCCTCTATTGTGTGCATCAAA
GGATAGAGATAAAAGACACCAAGGAAGCTTTAGACAAGATAGAGGAAGAGCAAAACAAAAGTAAGACCAC
CGCACAGCAAGCGGCCGCTGATCTTCAGACCTGGAGGAGGAGATATGAGGGACAATTGGAGAAGTGAATT
ATATAAATATAAAGTAGTAAAAATTGAACCATTAGGAGTAGCACCCACCAAGGCAAAGAGAAGAGTGGTG
CAGAGAGAAAAAAGAGCAGTGGGAATAGGAGCTTTGTTCCTTGGGTTCTTGGGAGCAGCAGGAAGCACTA
TGGGCGCAGCGTCAATGACGCTGACGGTACAGGCCAGACAATTATTGTCTGGTATAGTGCAGCAGCAGAA
CAATTTGCTGAGGGCTATTGAGGCGCAACAGCATCTGTTGCAACTCACAGTCTGGGGCATCAAGCAGCTC
CAGGCAAGAATCCTGGCTGTGGAAAGATACCTAAAGGATCAACAGCTCCTGGGGATTTGGGGTTGCTCTG
GAAAACTCATTTGCACCACTGCTGTGCCTTGGAATGCTAGTTGGAGTAATAAATCTCTGGAACAGATTTG
GAATCACACGACCTGGATGGAGTGGGACAGAGAAATTAACAATTACACAAGCTTAATACACTCCTTAATT
GAAGAATCGCAAAACCAGCAAGAAAAGAATGAACAAGAATTATTGGAATTAGATAAATGGGCAAGTTTGT
GGAATTGGTTTAACATAACAAATTGGCTGTGGTATATAAAATTATTCATAATGATAGTAGGAGGCTTGGT
AGGTTTAAGAATAGTTTTTGCTGTACTTTCTATAGTGAATAGAGTTAGGCAGGGATATTCACCATTATCG
TTTCAGACCCACCTCCCAACCCCGAGGGGACCCATGCATTGCATCTCAATTAGTCAGCAACCAGGTGTGG
AAAGTCCCCAGGCTCCCCAGCAGGCAGAAGTATGCAAAGCATGCGTCTCAATTAGTCAGCAACCATAGTC
CCGCCCCTAACTCCGCCCATCCCGCCCCTAACTCCGCCCAGTTCCGCCCATTCTCCGCCCCATGGCTGAC
TAATTTTTTTTATTTATGCAGAGGCCGAGGCCGCCTCGGCCTCTGAGCTATTCCAGAAGTAGTGAGGAGG
CTTTTTTGGAGGCCTAGGCTTTTGCAAAAAGCTTTCTAGAGGTACCACCGGAGCTTACCATGACCGAGTA
CAAGCCCACGGTGCGCCTCGCCACCCGCGACGACGTCCCCAGGGCCGTACGCACCCTCGCCGCCGCGTTC
GCCGACTACCCCGCCACGCGCCACACCGTCGATCCGGACCGCCACATCGAGCGGGTCACCGAGCTGCAAG
AACTCTTCCTCACGCGCGTCGGGCTCGACATCGGCAAGGTGTGGGTCGCGGACGACGGCGCCGCCGTGGC
GGTCTGGACCACGCCGGAGAGCGTCGAAGCGGGGGCGGTGTTCGCCGAGATCGGCCCGCGCATGGCCGAG
TTGAGCGGTTCCCGGCTGGCCGCGCAGCAACAGATGGAAGGCCTCCTGGCGCCGCACCGGCCCAAGGAGC
CCGCGTGGTTCCTGGCCACCGTCGGCGTCTCGCCCGACCACCAGGGCAAGGGTCTGGGCAGCGCCGTCGT
GCTCCCCGGAGTGGAGGCGGCCGAGCGCGCCGGGGTGCCCGCCTTCCTGGAGACCTCCGCGCCCCGCAAC
CTCCCCTTCTACGAGCGGCTCGGCTTCACCGTCACCGCCGACGTCGAGGTGCCCGAAGGACCGCGCACCT
GGTGCATGACCCGCAAGCCCGGTGCCAGTTAACGAATTCTAGATCTTGAGACAAATGGCAGTATTCATCC
ACAATTTTAAAAGAAAAGGGGGGATTGGGGGGTACAGTGCAGGGGAAAGAATAGTAGACATAATAGCAAC
AGACATACAAACTAAAGAATTACAAAAACAAATTACAAAAATTCAAAATTTTCGGGTTTATTACAGGGAC
AGCAGAGATCCACTTTGGCGCCGGCTCGAGGCCTGCAGGTGCAAAGATGGATAAAGTTTTAAACAGAGAG
GAATCTTTGCAGCTAATGGACCTTCTAGGTCTTGAAAGGAGTGGGAATTGGCTCCGGTGCCCGTCAGTGG
GCAGAGCGCACATCGCCCACAGTCCCCGAGAAGTTGGGGGGAGGGGTCGGCAATTGAACCGGTGCCTAGA
GAAGGTGGCGCGGGGTAAACTGGGAAAGTGATGTCGTGTACTGGCTCCGCCTTTTTCCCGAGGGTGGGGG
AGAACCGTATATAAGTGCAGTAGTCGCCGTGAACGTTCTTTTTCGCAACGGGTTTGCCGCCAGAACACAG
GTAAGTGCCGTGTGTGGTTCCCGCGGGCCTGGCCTCTTTACGGGTTATGGCCCTTGCGTGCCTTGAATTA
CTTCCACCTGGCTGCAGTACGTGATTCTTGATCCCGAGCTTCGGGTTGGAAGTGGGTGGGAGAGTTCGAG
GCCTTGCGCTTAAGGAGCCCCTTCGCCTCGTGCTTGAGTTGAGGCCTGGCCTGGGCGCTGGGGCCGCCGC
GTGCGAATCTGGTGGCACCTTCGCGCCTGTCTCGCTGCTTTCGATAAGTCTCTAGCCATTTAAAATTTTT
GATGACCTGCTGCGACGCTTTTTTTCTGGCAAGATAGTCTTGTAAATGCGGGCCAAGATCTGCACACTGG
TATTTCGGTTTTTGGGGCCGCGGGCGGCGACGGGGCCCGTGCGTCCCAGCGCACATGTTCGGCGAGGCGG
GGCCTGCGAGCGCGGCCACCGAGAATCGGACGGGGGTAGTCTCAAGCTGGCCGGCCTGCTCTGGTGCCTG
GCCTCGCGCCGCCGTGTATCGCCCCGCCCTGGGCGGCAAGGCTGGCCCGGTCGGCACCAGTTGCGTGAGC
GGAAAGATGGCCGCTTCCCGGCCCTGCTGCAGGGAGCTCAAAATGGAGGACGCGGCGCTCGGGAGAGCGG
GCGGGTGAGTCACCCACACAAAGGAAAAGGGCCTTTCCGTCCTCAGCCGTCGCTTCATGTGACTCCACGG
AGTACCGGGCGCCGTCCAGGCACCTCGATTAGTTCTCGAGCTTTTGGAGTACGTCGTCTTTAGGTTGGGG
GGAGGGGTTTTATGCGATGGAGTTTCCCCACACTGAGTGGGTGGAGACTGAAGTTAGGCCAGCTTGGCAC
TTGATGTAATTCTCCTTGGAATTTGCCCTTTTTGAGTTTGGATCTTGGTTCATTCTCAAGCCTCAGACAG
TGGTTCAAAGTTTTTTTCTTCCATTTCAGGTGTCGTGAGGCTAGCACCGCCACC
[894 nt withheld, positions 4115-5008]
TAGTAATGAACTAGTCCGTAACTTGAAAGTATTTCGATTTCTTGGCTTTATATATCTTGTGGAAAGGACG
ACTTCGTGACAATACCTTTCGGAATACGCGTTAAGTCGACAATCAACCTCTGGATTACAAAATTTGTGAA
AGATTGACTGGTATTCTTAACTATGTTGCTCCTTTTACGCTATGTGGATACGCTGCTTTAATGCCTTTGT
ATCATGCTATTGCTTCCCGTATGGCTTTCATTTTCTCCTCCTTGTATAAATCCTGGTTGCTGTCTCTTTA
TGAGGAGTTGTGGCCCGTTGTCAGGCAACGTGGCGTGGTGTGCACTGTGTTTGCTGACGCAACCCCCACT
GGTTGGGGCATTGCCACCACCTGTCAGCTCCTTTCCGGGACTTTCGCTTTCCCCCTCCCTATTGCCACGG
CGGAACTCATCGCCGCCTGCCTTGCCCGCTGCTGGACAGGGGCTCGGCTGTTGGGCACTGACAATTCCGT
GGTGTTGTCGGGGAAATCATCGTCCTTTCCTTGGCTGCTCGCCTGTGTTGCCACCTGGATTCTGCGCGGG
ACGTCCTTCTGCTACGTCCCTTCGGCCCTCAATCCAGCGGACCTTCCTTCCCGCGGCCTGCTGCCGGCTC
TGCGGCCTCTTCCGCGTCTTCGCCTTCGCCCTCAGACGAGTCGGATCTCCCTTTGGGCCGCCTCCCCGCG
TCGACTTTAAGACCAATGACTTACAAGGCAGCTGTAGATCTTAGCCACTTTTTAAAAGAAAAGGGGGGAC
TGGAAGGGCTAATTCACTCCCAACGAAGACAAGATCTGCTTTTTGCTTGTACTGGGTCTCTCTGGTTAGA
CCAGATCTGAGCCTGGGAGCTCTCTGGCTAACTAGGGAACCCACTGCTTAAGCCTCAATAAAGCTTGCCT
TGAGTGCTTCAAGTAGTGTGTGCCCGTCTGTTGTGTGACTCTGGTAACTAGAGATCCCTCAGACCCTTTT
AGTCAGTGTGGAAAATCTCTAGCAGTACGTATAGTAGTTCATGTCATCTTATTATTCAGTATTTATAACT
TGCAAAGAAATGAATATCAGAGAGTGAGAGGAACTTGTTTATTGCAGCTTATAATGGTTACAAATAAAGC
AATAGCATCACAAATTTCACAAATAAAGCATTTTTTTCACTGCATTCTAGTTGTGGTTTGTCCAAACTCA
TCAATGTATCTTATCATGTCTGGCTCTAGCTATCCCGCCCCTAACTCCGCCCATCCCGCCCCTAACTCCG
CCCAGTTCCGCCCATTCTCCGCCCCATGGCTGACTAATTTTTTTTATTTATGCAGAGGCCGAGGCCGCCT
CGGCCTCTGAGCTATTCCAGAAGTAGTGAGGAGGCTTTTTTGGAGGCCTAGGGACGTACCCAATTCGCCC
TATAGTGAGTCGTATTACGCGCGCTCACTGGCCGTCGTTTTACAACGTCGTGACTGGGAAAACCCTGGCG
TTACCCAACTTAATCGCCTTGCAGCACATCCCCCTTTCGCCAGCTGGCGTAATAGCGAAGAGGCCCGCAC
CGATCGCCCTTCCCAACAGTTGCGCAGCCTGAATGGCGAATGGG
[124 nt withheld, positions 6593-6716]
C
[91 nt withheld, positions 6718-6808]
A
[49 nt withheld, positions 6810-6858]
CCTTTGACGTTGGAGTCCACGTTCTTT
[37 nt withheld, positions 6886-6922]
ACCCTATCTCGGTCTATTCTTTTGATTTATAAGGGATTTTGCCGATTTCGGCCTATTGGTTAAAAAATGA
GCTGATTTAACAAAAATTTAACGCGAATTTTAACAAAATATTAACGCTTACAATTTAGGTGGCACTTTTC
GGGGAAATGTGCGCGGAACCCCTATTTGTTTATTTTTCTAAATACATTCAAATATGTATCCGCTCATGAG
ACAATAACCCTGATAAATGCTTCAATAATATTGAAAAAGGAAGAGTATGAGTATTCAACATTTCCGTGTC
GCCCTTATTCCCTTTTTTGCGGCATTTTGCCTTCCTGTTTTTGCTCACCCAGAAACGCTGGTGAAAGTAA
AAGATGCTGAAGATCAGTTGGGTGCACGAGTGGGTTACATCGAACTGGATCTCAACAGCGGTAAGATCCT
TGAGAGTTTTCGCCCCGAAGAACGTTTTCCAATGATGAGCACTTTTAAAGTTCTGCTATGTGGCGCGGTA
TTATCCCGTATTGACGCCGGGCAAGAGCAACTCGGTCGCCGCATACACTATTCTCAGAATGACTTGGTTG
AGTACTCACCAGTCACAGAAAAGCATCTTACGGATGGCATGACAGTAAGAGAATTATGCAGTGCTGCCAT
AACCATGAGTGATAACACTGCGGCCAACTTACTTCTGACAACGATCGGAGGACCGAAGGAGCTAACCGCT
TTTTTGCACAACATGGGGGATCATGTAACTCGCCTTGATCGTTGGGAACCGGAGCTGAATGAAGCCATAC
CAAACGACGAGCGTGACACCACGATGCCTGTAGCAATGGCAACAACGTTGCGCAAACTATTAACTGGCGA
ACTACTTACTCTAGCTTCCCGGCAACAATTAATAGACTGGATGGAGGCGGATAAAGTTGCAGGACCACTT
CTGCGCTCGGCCCTTCCGGCTGGCTGGTTTATTGCTGATAAATCTGGAGCCGGTGAGCGTGGGTCTCGCG
GTATCATTGCAGCACTGGGGCCAGATGGTAAGCCCTCCCGTATCGTAGTTATCTACACGACGGGGAGTCA
GGCAACTATGGATGAACGAAATAGACAGATCGCTGAGATAGGTGCCTCACTGATTAAGCATTGGTAACTG
TCAGACCAAGTTTACTCATATATACTTTAGATTGATTTAAAACTTCATTTTTAATTTAAAAGGATCTAGG
TGAAGATCCTTTTTGATAATCTCATGACCAAAATCCCTTAACGTGAGTTTTCGTTCCACTGAGCGTCAGA
CCCCGTAGAAAAGATCAAAGGATCTTCTTGAGATCCTTTTTTTCTGCGCGTAATCTGCTGCTTGCAAACA
AAAAAACCACCGCTACCAGCGGTGGTTTGTTTGCCGGATCAAGAGCTACCAACTCTTTTTCCGAAGGTAA
CTGGCTTCAGCAGAGCGCAGATACCAAATACTGTTCTTCTAGTGTAGCCGTAGTTAGGCCACCACTTCAA
GAACTCTGTAGCACCGCCTACATACCTCGCTCTGCTAATCCTGTTACCAGTGGCTGCTGCCAGTGGCGAT
AAGTCGTGTCTTACCGGGTTGGACTCAAGACGATAGTTACCGGATAAGGCGCAGCGGTCGGGCTGAACGG
GGGGTTCGTGCACACAGCCCAGCTTGGAGCGAACGACCTACACCGAACTGAGATACCTACAGCGTGAGCT
ATGAGAAAGCGCCACGCTTCCCGAAGGGAGAAAGGCGGACAGGTATCCGGTAAGCGGCAGGGTCGGAACA
GGAGAGCGCACGAGGGAGCTTCCAGGGGGAAACGCCTGGTATCTTTATAGTCCTGTCGGGTTTCGCCACC
TCTGACTTGAGCGTCGATTTTTGTGATGCTCGTCAGGGGGGCGGAGCCTATGGAAAAACGCCAGCAACGC
GGCCTTTTTACGGTTCCTGGCCTTTTGCTGGCCTTTTGCTCACATGTTCTTTCCTGCGTTATCCCCTGAT
TCTGTGGATAACCGTATTACCGCCTTTGAGTGAGCTGATACCGCTCGCCGCAGCCGAACGACCGAGCGCA
GCGAGTCAGTGAGCGAGGAAGCGGAAGAGCGCCCAATACGCAAACCGCCTCTCCCCGCGCGTTGGCCGAT
TCATTAATGCAGCTGGCACGACAGGTTTCCCGACTGGAAAGCGGGCAGTGAGCGCAACGCAATTAATGTG
AGTTAGCTCACTCATTAGGCACCCCAGGCTTTACACTTTATGCTTCCGGCTCGTATGTTGTGTGGAATTG
TGAGCGGATAACAATTTCACACAGGAAACAGCTATGACCATGATTACGCCAAGCGCGCAATTAACCCTCA
CTAAAGGGAACAAAAGCTGGAGCTGCAAGC
Features (pLannotate 1.2.2; 31 found; start..end, strand, type, name):
      5..231     +  promoter       RSV promoter: Rous sarcoma virus enhancer/promoter
    232..412     +  LTR            5' LTR (truncated): truncated 5' long terminal repeat (LTR) from HIV-1
    459..584     +  misc_feature   HIV-1 Ψ: packaging signal of human immunodeficiency virus type 1
    568..931     +  CDS            HIV-1 gag (fragment): gag protein from human immunodeficiency virus 1; gag
   1077..1310    +  misc_feature   RRE: The Rev response element (RRE) of HIV-1 allows for Rev-dependent mRNA export from the nucleus to the cytoplasm.
   1687..1713    +  CDS            Rev (fragment): human immunodeficiency virus 1 (HIV-1) Rev protein; rev; enhances nuclear export of unspliced and incompletely spliced viral mRNAs
   1720..1743    +  promoter       SV40 promoter (fragment): SV40 early promoter
   1744..1815    +  promoter       SV40 promoter (fragment): SV40 enhancer and early promoter
   1839..1974    +  rep_origin     SV40 ori: SV40 origin of replication
   2020..2616    +  CDS            PuroR (fragment): puromycin N-acetyltransferase; pac from Streptomyces; confers resistance to puromycin
   2665..2782    +  misc_feature   cPPT/CTS: central polypurine tract and central termination sequence of HIV-1
   2847..2913    +  CDS            small t antigen (fragment): SV40 (simian virus 40) small t antigen
   2920..4098    +  promoter       EF-1α promoter: strong constitutive promoter for human elongation factor EF-1α
   4115..5008    +  CDS            CDK2 (sequence withheld): CDK2_HUMAN - Also known as CDKN2. Experimental evidence at protein level: Swiss-Prot protein existence level 1. Serine/threonine-protein kinase involved in the control of the cell cycle; essential for meiosis, but dispensable for mitosis. Phosphorylates CTNNB1, USP37, p53/TP53, NPM1, CDK7, RB1, BRCA2, MYC, NPAT, EZH2. Triggers duplication of centrosomes and DNA. Acts at the G1-S transition to promote the E2F transcriptional program and the initiation of DNA synthesis, and modulates G2 progression; controls the timing of entry into mitosis/meiosis by controlling the subsequent activation of cyc
   5024..5077    +  promoter       U6 promoter (fragment): RNA polymerase III promoter for human U6 snRNA
   5119..5707    +  misc_feature   WPRE: woodchuck hepatitis virus posttranscriptional regulatory element
   5758..5777    +  misc_feature   cPPT/CTS (fragment): central polypurine tract and central termination sequence of HIV-1
   5779..6012    +  LTR            3' LTR (ΔU3): self-inactivating 3' long terminal repeat (LTR) from HIV-1
   6090..6211    +  polyA_signal   SV40 poly(A) signal: SV40 polyadenylation signal
   6251..6386    +  rep_origin     SV40 ori: SV40 origin of replication
   6407..6425    -  promoter       T7 promoter: promoter for bacteriophage T7 RNA polymerase
   6433..6588    +  CDS            lacZα (fragment): LacZα fragment of β-galactosidase; lacZ fragment
   6593..7021    +  rep_origin     f1 ori (sequence partly withheld): f1 bacteriophage origin of replication; arrow indicates direction of (+) strand synthesis
   7074..7178    +  promoter       AmpR promoter: bla
   7179..8039    +  CDS            AmpR: β-lactamase; bla; confers resistance to ampicillin, carbenicillin, and related antibiotics
   8210..8798    +  rep_origin     ori: high-copy-number ColE1/pMB1/pBR322/pUC origin of replication
   8981..9073    +  CDS            lacI (fragment): lac repressor; lacI; The lac repressor binds to the lac operator to inhibit transcription in E. coli. This inhibition can be relieved by adding lactose or isopropyl-β-D-thiogalactopyranoside (IPTG).
   9086..9107    +  protein_bind   CAP binding site: CAP binding activates transcription in the presence of cAMP. E. coli catabolite activator protein
   9122..9152    +  promoter       lac promoter: promoter for the E. coli lac operon
   9160..9176    +  protein_bind   lac operator: The lac repressor binds to the lac operator to inhibit transcription in E. coli. This inhibition can be relieved by adding lactose or isopropyl-β-D-thiogalactopyranoside (IPTG). lac repressor encoded by lacI
   9221..9239    +  promoter       T3 promoter: promoter for bacteriophage T3 RNA polymerase
