[The description below was written by a language model from this plasmid's Addgene catalogue record and pLannotate feature annotations shown in this document.]
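Description:
TFORF2999 is a lentiviral mammalian expression plasmid built on the pLX_TRC317 backbone, one member of a barcoded collection of transcription factor open reading frames designed for pooled overexpression screens. It carries the human CDK2 coding sequence, synthesized from the NM_001798.4 reference transcript, under the strong constitutive EF-1α promoter. CDK2 is a cell-cycle serine/threonine kinase rather than a classical transcription factor, and the record does not explain why it is in the collection. According to the catalogue entry, each plasmid in the series bears a unique 24-bp barcode that allows the ORF to be identified in pooled experiments. The barcode is not annotated as a feature, so its exact position cannot be read from the table. A WPRE downstream of the ORF enhances transcript stability and expression.

The viral framework is third-generation in style. An RSV promoter drives a truncated HIV-1 5' LTR, followed by the Ψ packaging signal with a gag fragment, the RRE for Rev-dependent export, a cPPT/CTS element to aid nuclear import, and a self-inactivating ΔU3 3' LTR. An SV40 poly(A) signal lies downstream of the 3' LTR. Within the proviral region, upstream of the EF-1α cassette, an SV40 early promoter/origin drives puromycin N-acetyltransferase for selecting transduced cells. Short annotated fragments such as those of the U6 promoter, small t antigen and lacZα appear to be backbone remnants or partial matches rather than functional units.

In bacteria the plasmid is maintained through a high-copy ColE1/pUC-type origin and ampicillin resistance, and it also contains an f1 origin. The depositor cautions that recombination can occur, as is common for LTR-containing plasmids. The annotated sequence length of 9,262 nt matches the stated backbone plus insert.
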