Addgene plasmid #144475: TFORF2999
Purpose: Lentiviral vector for overexpressing transcription factor ORFs with unique 24-bp barcodes. Barcodes facilitate identification of transcription factors in pooled screens.
Depositing lab: Feng Zhang. Depositing organization: Broad Institute. Publication: A transcription factor atlas of directed differentiation. Joung J, Ma S, Tay T, Geiger-Schuller KR, Kirchgatterer PC, Verdine VK, Guo B, Arias-Garcia MA, Allen WE, Singh A, Kuksenko O, Abudayyeh OO, Gootenberg JS, Fu Z, Macrae RK, Buenrostro JD, Regev A, Zhang F. Cell. 2023 Jan 5;186(1):209-229.e26. doi: 10.1016/j.cell.2022.11.026. PubMed 36608654.
Backbone
  Vector backbone: pLX_TRC317
  Backbone manufacturer: Broad Institute Genetic Perturbation Platform
  Backbone size w/o insert (bp): 8264
  Vector type: Mammalian Expression, Lentiviral
  Selectable markers: Puromycin
Growth in bacteria
  Bacterial resistance: Ampicillin, 100 μg/mL
  Growth temperature: 37°C
  Growth strain: NEB Stable
  Copy number: High Copy
Gene/Insert
  Gene/Insert name: CDK2
  Species: H. sapiens (human)
  Insert size (bp): 998
  Entrez Gene: CDK2 (a.k.a. CDKN2, p33(CDK2))
  Promoter: EF1a
  Cloning method: Unknown
  Sequencing primers: 5′ GGGTGGAGACTGAAGTTAGGCCAG; 3′ CACATAGCGTAAAAGGAGCAACATAG
Resource information
  A portion of this plasmid was derived from a plasmid made by: Genewiz synthesis
Terms and licenses: Academic/Nonprofit Terms; Industry Terms: Not Available to Industry
Depositor comments: NM_001798.4 . The transcription factor ORF portion of this plasmid was synthesized by Genewiz. Please test multiple small colonies in case of plasmid recombination. To make this collection available in a timely manner, a portion of this collection was not fully sequenced by Addgene. If an Addgene verified full plasmid sequence is not available, please contact us prior to placing an order to request the full sequence.
How to cite: TFORF2999 was a gift from Feng Zhang (Addgene plasmid # 144475 ; http://n2t.net/addgene:144475 ; RRID:Addgene_144475)
