>Addgene plasmid #144475 | TFORF2999 | depositor partial sequence | sequence record 285540 | Insert
ACCGCCACC
[894 nt withheld, positions 10-903]
TAGTAATGAACTAGTCCGTAACTTGAAAGTATTTCGATTTCTTGGCTTTATATATCTTGTGGAAAGGACG
ACTTCGTGACAATACCTTTCGGAAT
