>Addgene plasmid #144475 | TFORF2999 | depositor partial sequence | sequence record 285541 | Barcode
CTTCGTGACAATACCTTTCGGAAT
